>Addgene plasmid #216991 | pET26b(modified)-Sm-G | addgene full sequence | sequence record 445575 | Addgene NGS Result
TTGGCGAATGGG
[124 nt withheld, positions 13-136]
C
[91 nt withheld, positions 138-228]
A
[49 nt withheld, positions 230-278]
CCTTTGACGTTGGAGTCCACGTTCTTT
[37 nt withheld, positions 306-342]
ACCCTATCTCGGTCTATTCTTTTGATTTATAAGGGATTTTGCCGATTTCGGCCTATTGGTTAAAAAATGA
GCTGATTTAACAAAAATTTAACGCGAATTTTAACAAAATATTAACGCTTACAATTTAGGTGGCACTTTTC
GGGGAAATGTGCGCGGAACCCCTATTTGTTTATTTTTCTAAATACATTCAAATATGTATCCGCTCATGAA
TTAATTCTTAGAAAAACTCATCGAGCATCAAATGAAACTGCAATTTATTCATATCAGGATTATCAATACC
ATATTTTTGAAAAAGCCGTTTCTGTAATGAAGGAGAAAACTCACCGAGGCAGTTCCATAGGATGGCAAGA
TCCTGGTATCGGTCTGCGATTCCGACTCGTCCAACATCAATACAACCTATTAATTTCCCCTCGTCAAAAA
TAAGGTTATCAAGTGAGAAATCACCATGAGTGACGACTGAATCCGGTGAGAATGGCAAAAGTTTATGCAT
TTCTTTCCAGACTTGTTCAACAGGCCAGCCATTACGCTCGTCATCAAAATCACTCGCATCAACCAAACCG
TTATTCATTCGTGATTGCGCCTGAGCGAGACGAAATACGCGATCGCTGTTAAAAGGACAATTACAAACAG
GAATCGAATGCAACCGGCGCAGGAACACTGCCAGCGCATCAACAATATTTTCACCTGAATCAGGATATTC
TTCTAATACCTGGAATGCTGTTTTCCCGGGGATCGCAGTGGTGAGTAACCATGCATCATCAGGAGTACGG
ATAAAATGCTTGATGGTCGGAAGAGGCATAAATTCCGTCAGCCAGTTTAGTCTGACCATCTCATCTGTAA
CATCATTGGCAACGCTACCTTTGCCATGTTTCAGAAACAACTCTGGCGCATCGGGCTTCCCATACAATCG
ATAGATTGTCGCACCTGATTGCCCGACATTATCGCGAGCCCATTTATACCCATATAAATCAGCATCCATG
TTGGAATTTAATCGCGGCCTAGAGCAAGACGTTTCCCGTTGAATATGGCTCATAACACCCCTTGTATTAC
TGTTTATGTAAGCAGACAGTTTTATTGTTCATGACCAAAATCCCTTAACGTGAGTTTTCGTTCCACTGAG
CGTCAGACCCCGTAGAAAAGATCAAAGGATCTTCTTGAGATCGTTTTGGTCTGCGCGTAATCTCTTGCTC
TGAAAACGAAAAAACCGCCTTGCAGGGCGGTTTTTCGAAGGTTCTCTGAACTACCAACTCTTTGAACCGA
GGTAACTGGCTTGGAGGAGCGCAGTCACCAAAACTTGTCCTTTCAGTTTAGCCTTAACCGGCGCATGACT
TCAAGACTAACTCCTCTAAATCAATTACCAGTGGCTGCTGCCAGTGGTGCTTTTGCATGTCTTTCCGGGT
TGGACTCAAGACGATAGTTACCGGATAAGGCGCAGCGGTCGGACTGAACGGGGGGTTCGTGCATACAGTC
CAGCTTGGAGCGAACTGCCTACCCGGAACTGAGTGTCAGGCGTGGAATGAGACAAACGCGGCCATAACAG
CGGAATGACACCGGTAAACCGAAAGGCAGGAACAGGAGAGCGCACGAGGGAGCCGCCAGGGGGAAACGCC
TGGTATCTTTATAGTCCTGTCGGGTTTCGCCACCACTGATTTGAGCGTCAGATTTCGTGATGCTTGTCAG
GGGGGCGGAGCCTATGGAAAAACGTATGGAAAAACGCCAGCAACGCGGCCTTTTTACGGTTCCTGGCCTT
TTGCTGGCCTTTTGCTCACATGTTCTTTCCTGCGTTATCCCCTGATTCTGTGGATAACCGTATTACCGCC
TTTGAGTGAGCTGATACCGCTCGCCGCAGCCGAACGACCGAGCGCAGCGAGTCAGTGAGCGAGGAAGCGG
AAGAGCGCCTGATGCGGTATTTTCTCCTTACGCATCTGTGCGGTATTTCACACCGCAATGGTGCACTCTC
AGTACAATCTGCTCTGATGCCGCATAGTTAAGCCAGTATACACTCCGCTATCGCTACGTGACTGGGTCAT
GGCTGCGCCCCGACACCCGCCAACACCCGCTGACGCGCCCTGACGGGCTTGTCTGCTCCCGGCATCCGCT
TACAGACAAGCTGTGACCGTCTCCGGGAGCTGCATGTGTCAGAGGTTTTCACCGTCATCACCGAAACGCG
CGAGGCAGCTGCGGTAAAGCTCATCAGCGTGGTCGTGAAGCGATTCACAGATGTCTGCCTGTTCATCCGC
GTCCAGCTCGTTGAGTTTCTCCAGAAGCGTTAATGTCTGGCTTCTGATAAAGCGGGCCATGTTAAGGGCG
GTTTTTTCCTGTTTGGTCACTGATGCCTCCGTGTAAGGGGGATTTCTGTTCATGGGGGTAATGATACCGA
TGAAACGAGAGAGGATGCTCACGATACGGGTTACTGATGATGAACATGCCCGGTTACTGGAACGTTGTGA
GGGTAAACAACTGGCGGTATGGATGCGGCGGGACCAGAGAAAAATCACTCAGGGTCAATGCCAGCGCTTC
GTTAATACAGATGTAGGTGTTCCACAGGGTAGCCAGCAGCATCCTGCGATGCAGATCCGGAACATAATGG
TGCAGGGCGCTGACTTCCGCGTTTCCAGACTTTACGAAACACGGAAACCGAAGACCATTCATGTTGTTGC
TCAGGTCGCAGACGTTTTGCAGCAGCAGTCGCTTCACGTTCGCTCGCGTATCGGTGATTCATTCTGCTAA
CCAGTAAGGCAACCCCGCCAGCCTAGCCGGGTCCTCAACGACAGGAGCACGATCATGCGCACCCGTGGGG
CCGCCATGCCGGCGATAATGGCCTGCTTCTCGCCGAAACGTTTGGTGGCGGGACCAGTGACGAAGGCTTG
AGCGAGGGCGTGCAAGATTCCGAATACCGCAAGCGACAGGCCGATCATCGTCGCGCTCCAGCGAAAGCGG
TCCTCGCCGAAAATGACCCAGAGCGCTGCCGGCACCTGTCCTACGAGTTGCATGATAAAGAAGACAGTCA
TAAGTGCGGCGACGATAGTCATGCCCCGCGCCCACCGGAAGGAGCTGACTGGGTTGAAGGCTCTCAAGGG
CATCGGTCGAGATCCCGGTGCCTAATGAGTGAGCTAACTTACATTAATTGCGTTGCGCTCACTGCCCGCT
TTCCAGTCGGGAAACCTGTCGTGCCAGCTGCATTAATGAATCGGCCAACGCGCGGGGAGAGGCGGTTTGC
GTATTGGGCGCCAGGGTGGTTTTTCTTTTCACCAGTGAGACGGGCAACAGCTGATTGCCCTTCACCGCCT
GGCCCTGAGAGAGTTGCAGCAAGCGGTCCACGCTGGTTTGCCCCAGCAGGCGAAAATCCTGTTTGATGGT
GGTTAACGGCGGGATATAACATGAGCTGTCTTCGGTATCGTCGTATCCCACTACCGAGATATCCGCACCA
ACGCGCAGCCCGGACTCGGTAATGGCGCGCATTGCGCCCAGCGCCATCTGATCGTTGGCAACCAGCATCG
CAGTGGGAACGATGCCCTCATTCAGCATTTGCATGGTTTGTTGAAAACCGGACATGGCACTCCAGTCGCC
TTCCCGTTCCGCTATCGGCTGAATTTGATTGCGAGTGAGATATTTATGCCAGCCAGCCAGACGCAGACGC
GCCGAGACAGAACTTAATGGGCCCGCTAACAGCGCGATTTGCTGGTGACCCAATGCGACCAGATGCTCCA
CGCCCAGTCGCGTACCGTCTTCATGGGAGAAAATAATACTGTTGATGGGTGTCTGGTCAGAGACATCAAG
AAATAACGCCGGAACATTAGTGCAGGCAGCTTCCACAGCAATGGCATCCTGGTCATCCAGCGGATAGTTA
ATGATCAGCCCACTGACGCGTTGCGCGAGAAGATTGTGCACCGCCGCTTTACAGGCTTCGACGCCGCTTC
GTTCTACCATCGACACCACCACGCTGGCACCCAGTTGATCGGCGCGAGATTTAATCGCCGCGACAATTTG
CGACGGCGCGTGCAGGGCCAGACTGGAGGTGGCAACGCCAATCAGCAACGACTGTTTGCCCGCCAGTTGT
TGTGCCACGCGGTTGGGAATGTAATTCAGCTCCGCCATCGCCGCTTCCACTTTTTCCCGCGTTTTCGCAG
AAACGTGGCTGGCCTGGTTCACCACGCGGGAAACGGTCTGATAAGAGACACCGGCATACTCTGCGACATC
GTATAACGTTACTGGTTTCACATTCACCACCCTGAATTGACTCTCTTCCGGGCGCTATCATGCCATACCG
CGAAAGGTTTTGCGCCATTCGATGGTGTCCGGGATCTCGACGCTCTCCCTTATGCGACTCCTGCATTAGG
AAGCAGCCCAGTAGTAGGTTGAGGCCGTTGAGCACCGCCGCCGCAAGGAATGGTGCATGCAAGGAGATGG
CGCCCAACAGTCCCCCGGCCACGGGGCCTGCCACCATACCCACGCCGAAACAAGCGCTCATGAGCCCGAA
GTGGCGAGCCCGATCTTCCCCATCGGTGATGTCGGCGATATAGGCGCCAGCAACCGCACCTGTGGCGCCG
GTGATGCCGGCCACGATGCGTCCGGCGTAGAGGATCGAGATCTCGATCCCGCGAAATTAATACGACTCAC
TATAGGGGAATTGTGAGCGGATAACAATTCCCCTCTAGAAATAATTTTGTTTAACTTTAAGAAGGAGATA
TACATATGGTGACCGGCTACCGGCTGTTCGAGGAGATTCTGGTTTCTCAAGGCAGTTCAGGTGGTGGCGG
GAGCGGAGGTGGAGGCTCGAGCGGTGTGCTTCACAAATTAGTAACCGCACCCATTAACCTTGTAGTGAAA
ATCGGCGAAAAAGTACAGGAAGAAGCTGATAAACAGCTATATGACCTTCCGACGATTCAGCAAAAGCTCA
TTCAGCTTCAAATGATGTTTGAGCTTGGTGAAATTCCAGAAGAAGCGTTTCAAGAAAAAGAAGATGAATT
GTTAATGAGGTACGAAATTGCGAAACGCAGAGAAATTGAACAATGGGAAGAGCTAACACAAAAAAGAAAT
GAGGAATCCTAGGGCTGTTTTGGCGGATGAGAGAAGATTGAGATCCGGCTGCTAACAAAGCCCGAAAGGA
AGCTGAGTTGGCTGCTGCCACCGCTGAGCAATAACTAGCATAACCCCTTGGGGCCTCTAAACGGGTCTTG
AGGGGTTTTTTGCTGAAAGGAGGAACTATATCCGGA
Features (pLannotate 1.2.2; 18 found; start..end, strand, type, name):
     13..441     +  rep_origin     f1 ori (sequence partly withheld): f1 bacteriophage origin of replication; arrow indicates direction of (+) strand synthesis
    494..551     +  promoter       AmpR promoter (fragment): bla
    560..1375    -  CDS            KanR: aminoglycoside phosphotransferase; aph(3')-Ia; confers resistance to kanamycin in bacteria or G418 (Geneticin®) in eukaryotes
   1497..2042    +  rep_origin     p15A ori: Plasmids containing the medium-copy-number p15A origin of replication can be propagated in E. coli cells that contain a second plasmid with the ColE1 origin.
   2102..2235    +  rep_origin     RSF ori (fragment): Plasmids containing the RSF 1030 origin of replication can be propagated in E. coli cells that contain additional plasmids with compatible origins.
   2240..2379    -  misc_feature   bom: basis of mobility region from pBR322
   2481..2672    -  CDS            rop: Rop protein, which maintains plasmids at low copy number; rop
   2689..3069    +  CDS            YPB1_ECOLX: Protein predicted: Swiss-Prot protein existence level 4. From Escherichia coli.
   3141..3432    -  CDS            TcR (fragment): tetracycline efflux protein; tet; confers resistance to tetracycline
   3447..3468    -  protein_bind   CAP binding site: CAP binding activates transcription in the presence of cAMP. E. coli catabolite activator protein
   3481..4563    -  CDS            lacI: lac repressor; lacI; The lac repressor binds to the lac operator to inhibit transcription in E. coli. This inhibition can be relieved by adding lactose or isopropyl-β-D-thiogalactopyranoside (IPTG).
   4564..4641    -  promoter       lacI promoter: lacI
   4649..4928    -  CDS            TcR (fragment): tetracycline efflux protein; tet; confers resistance to tetracycline
   4950..4968    +  promoter       T7 promoter: promoter for bacteriophage T7 RNA polymerase
   4969..4993    +  protein_bind   lac operator: The lac repressor binds to the lac operator to inhibit transcription in E. coli. This inhibition can be relieved by adding lactose or isopropyl-β-D-thiogalactopyranoside (IPTG). lac repressor encoded by lacI
   5008..5030    +  RBS            RBS: efficient ribosome binding site from bacteriophage T7 gene 10 (Olins and Rangwala, 1989)
   5430..5479    +  CDS            SET1 (fragment): solubility-enhancement tag derived from T7 phage gene 10B
   5487..5534    +  terminator     T7 terminator: transcription terminator for bacteriophage T7 RNA polymerase
