[The description below was written by a language model from this plasmid's Addgene catalogue record and pLannotate feature annotations shown in this document.]
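Description:
pET26b(modified)-Sm-G is a bacterial expression plasmid of about 5.6 kb, built on a modified pET26b backbone and designed to produce the gas vesicle protein GvpG from Priestia megaterium fused at its N terminus, through a linker, to the SmallBiT fragment of split NanoLuc luciferase. The fusion was assembled by Gibson cloning. Its coding sequence is not annotated in the feature table, but presumably lies in the unannotated gap between the T7 gene 10 ribosome binding site and the T7 terminator. A short match to a T7 gene 10B-derived solubility tag just upstream of the terminator is only a fragment and may be an annotation artefact. Expression is driven by the T7 promoter with an adjacent lac operator. The plasmid carries lacI under its own promoter, so transcription is repressed until IPTG is added in a host that supplies T7 RNA polymerase.

Selection is by kanamycin through the aph(3')-Ia gene. The "modified" backbone appears to involve the replication region. The annotation detects a p15A origin followed by a fragment of the RSF origin, alongside the pBR322-derived bom and rop elements, and the plasmid is listed as low copy. A p15A origin allows the plasmid to be maintained with a ColE1-type plasmid in the same cell, which suits co-expression of a partner protein, although the record does not state this intent. An f1 origin and remnant tetracycline resistance fragments are also present.

The associated work is a systematic protein-protein interaction analysis of gas vesicle assembly. This suggests that the construct serves as the SmallBiT half of a split-luciferase complementation assay, in which luminescence reports GvpG binding to a partner fused to the complementary large fragment.
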