Addgene plasmid #216991: pET26b(modified)-Sm-G
Purpose: Expression of Small BiT-Linker-GvpG
Depositing lab: George Lu. Depositing organization: Rice University. Publication: Elucidating the assembly of gas vesicles by systematic protein-protein interaction analysis. Iburg M, Anderson AP, Wong VT, Anton ED, He A, Lu GJ. EMBO J. 2024 Oct;43(19):4156-4172. doi: 10.1038/s44318-024-00178-2. Epub 2024 Sep 3. PubMed 39227754.
Backbone
  Vector backbone: pET26b
  Vector type: Bacterial Expression
Growth in bacteria
  Bacterial resistance: Kanamycin, 50 μg/mL
  Growth temperature: 30°C
  Growth strain: DH5alpha
  Copy number: Low Copy
Gene/Insert
  Gene/Insert name: Small BiT-Linker-GvpG
  Species: Synthetic; Priestia megaterium
  Tag / fusion protein: Split Nanoluciferase SmallBiT (N terminal on insert)
  Cloning method: Gibson Cloning
Terms and licenses: Academic/Nonprofit Terms; Industry Terms: Not Available to Industry
Depositor comments: Please visit https://www.biorxiv.org/content/10.1101/2023.07.23.550228v1 for bioRxiv preprint.
How to cite: pET26b(modified)-Sm-G was a gift from George Lu (Addgene plasmid # 216991 ; http://n2t.net/addgene:216991 ; RRID:Addgene_216991)
